Addgene plasmid #237955: TRAV4
Purpose: Encodes TRAV4 allele, P2A, and TRBC to generate TCRs via cloning
Depositing lab: Michael Birnbaum. Depositing organization: Massachusetts Institute of Technology. Publication: Scalable TCR synthesis and screening enable antigen reactivity mapping in vitiligo. Gaglione SA, Mukkamala RS, Krishna C, Smith BE, Wadsworth MH 2nd, Jelinsky SA, Perez CR, Schmidt-Hong L, Katz EL, Gellatly KJ, Ali LR, Shen J, Holec PV, Zhao QH, Chan AO, Xu EJK, Kravarik KM, Guzova JA, Dobson CS, Singh H, Garber M, Dougan M, Dougan SK, Harris JE, Winkler A, Birnbaum ME. Immunity. 2026 Feb 10;59(2):477-493.e9. doi: 10.1016/j.immuni.2026.01.001. Epub 2026 Jan 28. PubMed 41610844.
Backbone
  Vector backbone: pTwist Kan High Copy v2
  Backbone manufacturer: Twist
  Backbone size w/o insert (bp): 2255
  Vector type: Synthetic Biology
Growth in bacteria
  Bacterial resistance: Kanamycin, 50 μg/mL
  Growth temperature: 37°C
  Growth strain: DH5alpha
  Copy number: High Copy
Gene/Insert
  Gene/Insert name: TRBC-P2A-TRAV4
  Species: H. sapiens (human)
  Insert size (bp): 943
  Mutation: None
  Entrez Gene: TRAV4 (a.k.a. TCRAV20S1, TCRAV4S1)
  Cloning method: Unknown
Terms and licenses: Academic/Nonprofit Terms; Industry Terms: Not Available to Industry
Depositor comments: Please visit https://doi.org/10.1101/2025.04.24.649726 for bioRxiv preprint.
How to cite: TRAV4 was a gift from Michael Birnbaum (Addgene plasmid # 237955 ; http://n2t.net/addgene:237955 ; RRID:Addgene_237955)
