[The description below was written by a language model from this plasmid's Addgene catalogue record and pLannotate feature annotations shown in this document.]
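Description:
TRAV4 is a small bacterial cloning plasmid that serves as a modular part for assembling human T cell receptor expression constructs. It is built on the commercial pTwist Kan High Copy v2 backbone (about 2.3 kb) and totals roughly 3.2 kb with its 943 bp insert. Propagation in E. coli relies on a high-copy ColE1/pUC-type origin, and selection is by kanamycin through an aminoglycoside phosphotransferase gene. The short rop and lacZα fragments picked up by annotation are backbone remnants rather than functional elements.

The insert, TRBC-P2A-TRAV4, is human in origin and carries no recorded mutations. The feature table places a TCR beta constant region, annotated as TRBC2, upstream of a fragment matching the TRAV4 alpha-chain variable gene segment, both on the same strand. The short unannotated gap between them is consistent with the P2A self-cleaving peptide named in the catalogue entry, although the annotation does not call it. This arrangement forms the middle section of a bicistronic beta-P2A-alpha TCR cassette. When a beta variable/CDR3 region is joined upstream and an alpha CDR3/J and constant region downstream, a single open reading frame would yield separate beta and alpha chains through ribosomal skipping at the 2A site.

No eukaryotic promoter, polyadenylation signal or viral element is annotated, so the plasmid appears to act as a donor of sequence rather than an expression vector. The cloning method and the sites used for assembly are not stated. The stated purpose is generating TCRs by cloning, and the associated work concerns scalable TCR synthesis and screening for antigen reactivity mapping. The plasmid name suggests it is one member of a set covering different TRAV alleles.
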