Features (pLannotate 1.2.2; 6 found; start..end, strand, type, name):
    245..833     -  rep_origin     ori: high-copy-number ColE1/pMB1/pBR322/pUC origin of replication
   1014..1823    -  CDS            KanR: aminoglycoside phosphotransferase; aph(3')-Ia; confers resistance to kanamycin in bacteria or G418 (Geneticin®) in eukaryotes
   1930..1971    +  CDS            rop (fragment): Rop protein, which maintains plasmids at low copy number; rop
   2160..2203    -  CDS            lacZα (fragment): LacZα fragment of β-galactosidase; lacZ fragment
   2280..2801    +  CDS            TRBC2: TRBC2_HUMAN - Also known as TCRBC2 From Homo sapiens (Human).
   2868..3173    +  CDS            TRAV4 (fragment): TVA4_HUMAN - Experimental evidence at protein level: Swiss-Prot protein existence level 1. V region of the variable domain of T cell receptor (TR) alpha chain that participates in the antigen recognition (PubMed:24600447). Alpha-beta T cell receptors are antigen specific receptors which are essential to the immune response and are present on the cell surface of T lymphocytes. Recognize peptide-major histocompatibility (MH) (pMH) complexes that are displayed by antigen presenting cells (APC), a prerequisite for efficient T cell adaptive immunity against pathogens (PubMed:25493333). Binding of a
>Addgene plasmid #237955 | TRAV4 | addgene full sequence | sequence record 475800 | Addgene NGS Result
AGGCTAGGTGGAGGCTCAGTGATGATAAGTCTGCGATGGTGGATGCATGTGTCATGGTCATAGCTGTTTC
CTGTGTGAAATTGTTATCCGCTCAGAGGGCACAATCCTATTCCGCGCTATCCGACAATCTCCAAGACATT
AGGTGGAGTTCAGTTCGGCGTATGGCATATGTCGCTGGAAAGAACATGTGAGCAAAAGGCCAGCAAAAGG
CCAGGAACCGTAAAAAGGCCGCGTTGCTGGCGTTTTTCCATAGGCTCCGCCCCCCTGACGAGCATCACAA
AAATCGACGCTCAAGTCAGAGGTGGCGAAACCCGACAGGACTATAAAGATACCAGGCGTTTCCCCCTGGA
AGCTCCCTCGTGCGCTCTCCTGTTCCGACCCTGCCGCTTACCGGATACCTGTCCGCCTTTCTCCCTTCGG
GAAGCGTGGCGCTTTCTCATAGCTCACGCTGTAGGTATCTCAGTTCGGTGTAGGTCGTTCGCTCCAAGCT
GGGCTGTGTGCACGAACCCCCCGTTCAGCCCGACCGCTGCGCCTTATCCGGTAACTATCGTCTTGAGTCC
AACCCGGTAAGACACGACTTATCGCCACTGGCAGCAGCCACTGGTAACAGGATTAGCAGAGCGAGGTATG
TAGGCGGTGCTACAGAGTTCTTGAAGTGGTGGCCTAACTACGGCTACACTAGAAGAACAGTATTTGGTAT
CTGCGCTCTGCTGAAGCCAGTTACCTTCGGAAAAAGAGTTGGTAGCTCTTGATCCGGCAAACAAACCACC
GCTGGTAGCGGTGGTTTTTTTGTTTGCAAGCAGCAGATTACGCGCAGAAAAAAAGGATCTCAAGAAGAAG
ATCCTTTGATCTTTTCTACGGGGTCTGACGCTCAGTGGAACGAAAACTCACGTTAAGGGATTTTGGTCAT
GAGATTATCAAAAAGGATCTTCACCTAGATCCTTTTAAATTAAAAATGAAGTTTTAAATCAAGCCCAATC
TGAATAATGTTACAACCAATTAACCAATTCTGATTAGAAAAACTCATCGAGCATCAAATGAAACTGCAAT
TTATTCATATCAGGATTATCAATACCATATTTTTGAAAAAGCCGTTTCTGTAATGAAGGAGAAAACTCAC
CGAGGCAGTTCCATAGGATGGCAAGATCCTGGTATCGGTCTGCGATTCCGACTCGTCCAACATCAATACA
ACCTATTAATTTCCCCTCGTCAAAAATAAGGTTATCAAGTGAGAAATCACCATGAGTGACGACTGAATCC
GGTGAGAATGGCAAAAGTTTATGCATTTCTTTCCAGACTTGTTCAACAGGCCAGCCATTACGCTCGTCAT
CAAAATCACTCGCATCAACCAAACCGTTATTCATTCGTGATTGCGCCTGAGCAAGACGAAATACGCGATC
GCTGTTAAAAGGACAATTACAAACAGGAATCGAATGCAACCGGCGCAGGAACACTGCCAGCGCATCAACA
ATATTTTCACCTGAATCAGGATATTCTTCTAATACCTGGAATGCTGTTTTTCCGGGGATCGCAGTGGTGA
GTAACCATGCATCATCAGGAGTACGGATAAAATGCTTGATGGTCGGAAGAGGCATAAATTCCGTCAGCCA
GTTTAGTCTGACCATCTCATCTGTAACATCATTGGCAACGCTACCTTTGCCATGTTTCAGAAACAACTCT
GGCGCATCGGGCTTCCCATACAAGCGATAGATTGTCGCACCTGATTGCCCGACATTATCGCGAGCCCATT
TATACCCATATAAATCAGCATCCATGTTGGAATTTAATCGCGGCCTCGACGTTTCCCGTTGAATATGGCT
CATAACACCCCTTGTATTACTGTTTATGTAAGCAGACAGTTTTATTGTTCATGATGATATATTTTTATCT
TGTGCAATGTAACATCAGAGATTTTGAGACACGGGCCAGAGCTGCATCGCGCGTTTCGGTGATGACGGTG
AAAACCTCTGACACATGCAGCTCCCGGGACGGTCACAGCTTGTCTGTAAGCGGATGCCGGGAGCAGACAA
GCCCGTCAGGGCGCGTCAGCGGGTGTTGGCTGTTGTTTGTCGCATTATACGAGCGTCCAGGTTGGGATAC
CTGAAACAAAACCCATCGTACGGCCAAGGAAGTCTCCAATAACTGTGATCCACCACAAGCGCCAGGGTTT
TCCCAGTCACGACGTTGTAAAACGACGGCCAGTCATGCATAATCCGCACGCATCTGGAATAAGGAAGTGC
CATTCCGCCTGACCTCTCGAGTAATAGAGACCCGTCTCAGTATTCCCACCCGAGGTCGCTGTGTTTGAGC
CATCAGAAGCAGAGATCTCCCACACCCAAAAGGCCACACTGGTGTGCCTGGCCACAGGCTTCTACCCCGA
CCACGTGGAGCTGAGCTGGTGGGTGAATGGGAAGGAGGTGCACAGTGGGGTCAGCACAGACCCGCAGCCC
CTCAAGGAGCAGCCCGCCCTCAATGACTCCAGATACTGCCTGAGCAGCCGCCTGAGAGTCTCGGCCACCT
TCTGGCAGAACCCCCGCAACCACTTCCGCTGTCAAGTCCAGTTCTACGGGCTCTCGGAGAATGACGAGTG
GACCCAGGATAGGGCCAAACCTGTCACCCAGATCGTCAGCGCCGAGGCCTGGGGTAGAGCAGACTGTGGC
TTCACCTCCGAGTCTTACCAGCAAGGGGTCCTGTCTGCCACCATCCTCTATGAGATCTTGCTAGGGAAGG
CCACCTTGTATGCCGTGCTGGTCAGTGCCCTCGTGCTGATGGCCATGGTCAAGAGAAAGGATTCCAGAGG
CGGAAGTGGAGCAACCAATTTCTCCTTGCTGAAGCAGGCCGGTGACGTTGAGGAAAACCCAGGACCAATG
AGGCAAGTGGCGAGAGTGATCGTGTTCCTGACCCTGAGTACTTTGAGCCTTGCTAAGACCACCCAGCCCA
TCTCCATGGACTCATATGAAGGACAAGAAGTGAACATAACCTGTAGCCACAACAACATTGCTACAAATGA
TTATATCACGTGGTACCAACAGTTTCCCAGCCAAGGACCACGATTTATTATTCAAGGATACAAGACAAAA
GTTACAAACGAAGTGGCCTCCCTGTTTATCCCTGCCGACAGAAAGTCCAGCACTCTGAGCCTGCCCCGGG
TTTCCCTGAGCGACACTGCAGTGGGAGACGCGGTCTCAAAACCTCGAG
